Addgene plasmid #68670: pMpGWB405
Purpose: (Empty Backbone) Gateway binary vector designed for transgenic research with Marchantia polymorpha as well as other plants
Depositing lab: Takayuki Kohchi. Depositing organization: Kyoto University, Graduate School of Biostudies. Publication: Development of Gateway Binary Vector Series with Four Different Selection Markers for the Liverwort Marchantia polymorpha. Ishizaki K, Nishihama R, Ueda M, Inoue K, Ishida S, Nishimura Y, Shikanai T, Kohchi T. PLoS One. 2015 Sep 25;10(9):e0138876. doi: 10.1371/journal.pone.0138876. eCollection 2015. PONE-D-15-25288 PubMed 26406247.
Backbone
  Vector backbone: pMpGWB400
  Backbone manufacturer: Kohchi Lab., Kyoto University
  Backbone size (bp): 9287
  Modifications to backbone: CaMV 35S promoter and Citrine coding sequence are both cloned upstream of the Gateway cassette.
  Vector type: Plant Expression
  Promoter: Cauliflower mosaic virus 35S promoter
  Selectable markers: Neomycin (select with G418)
  Tag / fusion protein: Citrine (N terminal on insert)
Growth in bacteria
  Bacterial resistance: Chloramphenicol and Spectinomycin, 25 & 50 μg/mL
  Growth temperature: 37°C
  Growth strain: DB3.1
  Copy number: High Copy
Gene/Insert
  Cloning method: Gateway Cloning
Resource information
  A portion of this plasmid was derived from a plasmid made by: The Gateway cassette was provided by Tsuyoshi Nakagawa at Shimane University, Japan.
Terms and licenses: Academic/Nonprofit Terms; Industry Terms: Not Available to Industry
How to cite: pMpGWB405 was a gift from Takayuki Kohchi (Addgene plasmid # 68670 ; http://n2t.net/addgene:68670 ; RRID:Addgene_68670)
