[The description below was written by a language model from this plasmid's Addgene catalogue record and pLannotate feature annotations shown in this document.]
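Description:
pMpGWB405 is an empty Gateway destination binary vector for Agrobacterium-mediated plant transformation. It was built on the pMpGWB400 backbone and designed mainly for the liverwort Marchantia polymorpha, though it is also usable in other plants. The backbone carries a ColE1/pMB1-type origin with a bom site for high-copy propagation in E. coli. The pVS1 oriV, RepA and StaA functions allow replication and stable maintenance in Agrobacterium. Bacterial selection relies on an aadA spectinomycin/streptomycin resistance gene outside the T-DNA, together with the chloramphenicol resistance gene inside the Gateway cassette. Because the cassette also contains the ccdB toxin gene, the unrecombined vector is grown in the ccdB-tolerant strain DB3.1.

Nopaline-type right and left border repeats delimit the T-DNA, which holds two units. The expression unit consists of a CaMV 35S promoter followed by the Citrine yellow fluorescent protein coding sequence, then the attR1–CmR–ccdB–attR2 cassette and a NOS terminator. An LR reaction with an entry clone replaces the CmR/ccdB segment with the gene of interest. This places the gene downstream of Citrine, so that it is constitutively expressed as an N-terminally Citrine-tagged fusion, and loss of ccdB provides counter-selection for recombined clones. The second unit, in the opposite orientation near the left border, is an nptII (NeoR/KanR) gene driven by an enhanced 35S promoter with a CaMV polyadenylation signal, giving G418 selection of transformed plants. Remnants of lacZα and the lac promoter flank the cassette. The record supports its use for overexpression and for visualising fluorescently tagged proteins in transgenic plants. The annotated full sequence is 12,571 nt, against a listed size of 9,287 bp for the parental backbone.
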