Features (pLannotate 1.2.2; 30 found; start..end, strand, type, name):
     54..78      -  misc_feature   RB T-DNA repeat: right border repeat from nopaline C58 T-DNA
    144..298     -  CDS            lacZα (fragment): LacZα fragment of β-galactosidase; lacZ fragment
    301..321     -  misc_feature   MCS (fragment): pUC18/19 multiple cloning site
    812..1153    +  promoter       CaMV 35S promoter: strong constitutive promoter from cauliflower mosaic virus
   1178..1894    +  CDS            Citrine: Citrine is a basic (constitutively fluorescent) yellow fluorescent protein published in 2001, derived from Aequorea victoria. It has moderate acid sensitivity.
   1904..2028    +  protein_bind   attR1: mutant version of attR; recombination site for the Gateway® LR reaction LR Clonase™
   2065..2095    +  promoter       lac UV5 promoter: E. coli lac promoter with an "up" mutation
   2120..2148    +  promoter       cat promoter (fragment): promoter of the E. coli cat gene encoding chloramphenicol acetyltransferase
   2149..2808    +  CDS            CmR: chloramphenicol acetyltransferase; cat; confers resistance to chloramphenicol
   2987..3145    +  CDS            ccdA (fragment): CCDA_ECO57 - Also known as H, letA. Experimental evidence at protein level: Swiss-Prot protein existence level 1. Antitoxin component of a type II toxin-antitoxin (TA) system which inhibits the post-segregational killing (PSK) of plasmid-free cells, also referred to as a plasmid addiction system. Binds to and blocks the activity of CcdB; will also remove bound CcdB protein from the CcdB-GyrA complex by forming a CcdA-CcdB complex, a process termed rejuvenation. Functions as a transcriptional corepressor for the ccdAB operon, repression also requires CcdB (By similarity). From Escherichia coli
   3150..3452    +  CDS            ccdB: CCDB_ECOLI - Also known as G, letB, letD. Experimental evidence at protein level: Swiss-Prot protein existence level 1. Toxic component of a type II toxin-antitoxin (TA) system, functioning in plasmid maintainence. Responsible for the post- segregational killing (PSK) of plasmid-free cells, also referred to as a plasmid addiction system. Half-life of over 2 hours. Cell killing by CcdB is accompanied by filamentation, defects in chromosome and plasmid segregation, defects in cell division, formation of anucleate cells, decreased DNA synthesis and plasmid loss. Interferes with the activity of DN
   3496..3620    -  protein_bind   attR2: mutant version of attR; recombination site for the Gateway® LR reaction LR Clonase™
   3646..3898    +  terminator     NOS terminator: nopaline synthase terminator and poly(A) signal
   3954..3976    -  protein_bind   lac operator (fragment): The lac repressor binds to the lac operator to inhibit transcription in E. coli. This inhibition can be relieved by adding lactose or isopropyl-β-D-thiogalactopyranoside (IPTG). lac repressor encoded by lacI
   3980..4010    -  promoter       lac promoter: promoter for the E. coli lac operon
   4025..4046    -  protein_bind   CAP binding site: CAP binding activates transcription in the presence of cAMP. E. coli catabolite activator protein
   4131..4305    -  polyA_signal   CaMV poly(A) signal: cauliflower mosaic virus polyadenylation signal
   4362..5154    -  CDS            NeoR/KanR (fragment): aminoglycoside phosphotransferase from Tn5; aph(3')-II (or nptII); confers resistance to neomycin, kanamycin, and G418 (Geneticin®)
   5222..5898    -  promoter       CaMV 35S promoter (enhanced): cauliflower mosaic virus 35S promoter with a duplicated enhancer region
   6093..6117    -  misc_feature   LB T-DNA repeat: left border repeat from nopaline C58 T-DNA
   6376..6399    +  promoter       Pc promoter (fragment): intI1 (promoter lies within the coding sequence); class 1 integron promoter
   6575..6631    +  CDS            GmR (fragment): gentamycin acetyltransferase; aacC1; confers resistance to gentamycin
   6642..7429    +  CDS            SmR (fragment): aminoglycoside adenylyltransferase (Murphy, 1985); aadA; confers resistance to spectinomycin and streptomycin
   7675..8263    +  rep_origin     ori: high-copy-number ColE1/pMB1/pBR322/pUC origin of replication
   8449..8589    -  misc_feature   bom: basis of mobility region from pBR322
   8691..8730    -  CDS            rop (fragment): Rop protein, which maintains plasmids at low copy number; rop
   8933..9127    -  rep_origin     pVS1 oriV: origin of replication for the Pseudomonas plasmid pVS1 (Heeb et al., 2000)
   9193..10266   -  CDS            pVS1 RepA: replication protein from the Pseudomonas plasmid pVS1 (Heeb et al., 2000)
  10695..11324   -  CDS            pVS1 StaA: stability protein from the Pseudomonas plasmid pVS1 (Heeb et al., 2000)
  11884..12285   -  CDS            Y4CG_SINFN (fragment): Protein inferred from homology: Swiss-Prot protein existence level 3. From Sinorhizobium fredii (strain NBRC 101917 / NGR234).
>Addgene plasmid #68670 | pMpGWB405 | depositor full sequence | sequence record 121504 | pMpGWB405 sequence 12571 bps
TTTCACGCCCTTTTAAATATCCGATTATTCTAATAAACGCTCTTTTCTCTTAGGTTTACCCGCCAATATA
TCCTGTCAAACACTGATAGTTTAAACTGAAGGCGGGAAACGACAATCTGATCCAAGCTCAAGCTGCTCTA
GCATTCGCCATTCAGGCTGCGCAACTGTTGGGAAGGGCGATCGGTGCGGGCCTCTTCGCTATTACGCCAG
CTGGCGAAAGGGGGATGTGCTGCAAGGCGATTAAGTTGGGTAACGCCAGGGTTTTCCCAGTCACGACGTT
GTAAAACGACGGCCAGTGCCAAGCTTGCATGCCTGCAGGTCCCCAGATTAGCCTTTTCAATTTCAGAAAG
AATGCTAACCCACAGATGGTTAGAGAGGCTTACGCAGCAGGTCTCATCAAGACGATCTACCCGAGCAATA
ATCTCCAGGAAATCAAATACCTTCCCAAGAAGGTTAAAGATGCAGTCAAAAGATTCAGGACTAACTGCAT
CAAGAACACAGAGAAAGATATATTTCTCAAGATCAGAAGTACTATTCCAGTATGGACGATTCAAGGCTTG
CTTCACAAACCAAGGCAAGTAATAGAGATTGGAGTCTCTAAAAAGGTAGTTCCCACTGAATCAAAGGCCA
TGGAGTCAAAGATTCAAATAGAGGACCTAACAGAACTCGCCGTAAAGACTGGCGAACAGTTCATACAGAG
TCTCTTACGACTCAATGACAAGAAGAAAATCTTCGTCAACATGGTGGAGCACGACACACTTGTCTACTCC
AAAAATATCAAAGATACAGTCTCAGAAGACCAAAGGGCAATTGAGACTTTTCAACAAAGGGTAATATCCG
GAAACCTCCTCGGATTCCATTGCCCAGCTATCTGTCACTTTATTGTGAAGATAGTGGAAAAGGAAGGTGG
CTCCTACAAATGCCATCATTGCGATAAAGGAAAGGCCATCGTTGAAGATGCCTCTGCCGACAGTGGTCCC
AAAGATGGACCCCCACCCACGAGGAGCATCGTGGAAAAAGAAGACGTTCCAACCACGTCTTCAAAGCAAG
TGGATTGATGTGATATCTCCACTGACGTAAGGGATGACGCACAATCCCACTATCCTTCGCAAGACCCTTC
CTCTATATAAGGAAGTTCATTTCATTTGGAGAGAACACGGGGGACTCTAGAATGAGCATGGTGAGCAAGG
GCGAGGAGCTGTTCACCGGGGTGGTGCCCATCCTGGTCGAGCTGGACGGCGACGTAAACGGCCACAAGTT
CAGCGTGTCCGGCGAGGGCGAGGGCGATGCCACCTACGGCAAGCTGACCCTGAAGTTCATCTGCACCACC
GGCAAGCTGCCCGTGCCCTGGCCCACCCTCGTGACCACCTTCGGCTACGGCCTGATGTGCTTCGCCCGCT
ACCCCGACCACATGAAGCAGCACGACTTCTTCAAGTCCGCCATGCCCGAAGGCTACGTCCAGGAGCGCAC
CATCTTCTTCAAGGACGACGGCAACTACAAGACCCGCGCCGAGGTGAAGTTCGAGGGCGACACCCTGGTG
AACCGCATCGAGCTGAAGGGCATCGACTTCAAGGAGGACGGCAACATCCTGGGGCACAAGCTGGAGTACA
ACTACAACAGCCACAACGTCTATATCATGGCCGACAAGCAGAAGAACGGCATCAAGGTGAACTTCAAGAT
CCGCCACAACATCGAGGACGGCAGCGTGCAGCTCGCCGACCACTACCAGCAGAACACCCCCATCGGCGAC
GGCCCCGTGCTGCTGCCCGACAACCACTACCTGAGCTACCAGTCCGCCCTGAGCAAAGACCCCAACGAGA
AGCGCGATCACATGGTCCTGCTGGAGTTCGTGACCGCCGCCGGGATCACTCTCGGCATGGACGAGCTGTA
CAAGGCTGTTATCACAAGTTTGTACAAAAAAGCTGAACGAGAAACGTAAAATGATATAAATATCAATATA
TTAAATTAGATTTTGCATAAAAAACAGACTACATAATACTGTAAAACACAACATATCCAGTCACTATGGC
GGCCCCTCGAGGGGCCGCATTAGGCACCCCAGGCTTTACACTTTATGCTTCCGGCTCGTATAATGTGTGG
ATTTTGAGTTAGGATCCGGCGAGATTTTCAGGAGCTAAGGAAGCTAAAATGGAGAAAAAAATCACTGGAT
ATACCACCGTTGATATATCCCAATGGCATCGTAAAGAACATTTTGAGGCATTTCAGTCAGTTGCTCAATG
TACCTATAACCAGACCGTTCAGCTGGATATTACGGCCTTTTTAAAGACCGTAAAGAAAAATAAGCACAAG
TTTTATCCGGCCTTTATTCACATTCTTGCCCGCCTGATGAATGCTCATCCGGAATTCCGTATGGCAATGA
AAGACGGTGAGCTGGTGATATGGGATAGTGTTCACCCTTGTTACACCGTTTTCCATGAGCAAACTGAAAC
GTTTTCATCGCTCTGGAGTGAATACCACGACGATTTCCGGCAGTTTCTACACATATATTCGCAAGATGTG
GCGTGTTACGGTGAAAACCTGGCCTATTTCCCTAAAGGGTTTATTGAGAATATGTTTTTCGTCTCAGCCA
ATCCCTGGGTGAGTTTCACCAGTTTTGATTTAAACGTGGCCAATATGGACAACTTCTTCGCCCCCGTTTT
CACCATGGGCAAATATTATACGCAAGGCGACAAGGTGCTGATGCCGCTGGCGATTCAGGTTCATCATGCC
GTCTGTGATGGCTTCCATGTCGGCAGAATGCTTAATGAATTACAACAGTACTGCGATGAGTGGCAGGGCG
GGGCGTAAACGCGTGGATCCGGCTTACTAAAAGCCAGATAACAGTATGCGTATTTGCGCGCTGATTTTTG
CGGTATAAGAATATATACTGATATGTATACCCGAAGTATGTCAAAAAGAGGTGTGCTATGAAGCAGCGTA
TTACAGTGACAGTTGACAGCGACAGCTATCAGTTGCTCAAGGCATATATGATGTCAATATCTCCGGTCTG
GTAAGCACAACCATGCAGAATGAAGCCCGTCGTCTGCGTGCCGAACGCTGGAAAGCGGAAAATCAGGAAG
GGATGGCTGAGGTCGCCCGGTTTATTGAAATGAACGGCTCTTTTGCTGACGAGAACAGGGACTGGTGAAA
TGCAGTTTAAGGTTTACACCTATAAAAGAGAGAGCCGTTATCGTCTGTTTGTGGATGTACAGAGTGATAT
TATTGACACGCCCGGGCGACGGATGGTGATCCCCCTGGCCAGTGCACGTCTGCTGTCAGATAAAGTCTCC
CGTGAACTTTACCCGGTGGTGCATATCGGGGATGAAAGCTGGCGCATGATGACCACCGATATGGCCAGTG
TGCCGGTCTCCGTTATCGGGGAAGAAGTGGCTGATCTCAGCCACCGCGAAAATGACATCAAAAACGCCAT
TAACCTGATGTTCTGGGGAATATAAATGTCAGGCTCCCTTATACACAGCCAGTCTGCAGGTCGACCATAG
TGACTGGATATGTTGTGTTTTACAGTATTATGTAGTCTGTTTTTTATGCAAAATCTAATTTAATATATTG
ATATTTATATCATTTTACGTTTCTCGTTCAGCTTTCTTGTACAAAGTGGTGATAACCTAGAGCTCGAATT
TCCCCGATCGTTCAAACATTTGGCAATAAAGTTTCTTAAGATTGAATCCTGTTGCCGGTCTTGCGATGAT
TATCATATAATTTCTGTTGAATTACGTTAAGCATGTAATAATTAACATGTAATGCATGACGTTATTTATG
AGATGGGTTTTTATGATTAGAGTCCCGCAATTATACATTTAATACGCGATAGAAAACAAAATATAGCGCG
CAAACTAGGATAAATTATCGCGCGCGGTGTCATCTATGTTACTAGATCGGGAATTGGTTCCGGAACCAAT
TCGTAATCATGGTCATAGCTGTTTCCTGTGTGAAATTGTTATCCGCTCACAATTCCACACAACATACGAG
CCGGAAGCATAAAGTGTAAAGCCTGGGGTGCCTAATGAGTGAGCTAACTCACATTAGGCTGAATTAGGCG
CGCCTATTTCTGAATTCAACACATTGCGGACGTTTTTAATGTACTGAATTAACGCCGAATTAATTCGGGG
GATCTGGATTTTAGTACTGGATTTTGGTTTTAGGAATTAGAAATTTTATTGATAGAAGTATTTTACAAAT
ACAAATACATACTAAGGGTTTCTTATATGCTCAACACATGAGCGAAACCCTATAGGAACCCTAATTCCCT
TATCTGGGAACTACTCACACATTATTATGGAGAAACTCGAGCTTGTCGATCGACTCTAGCTAGAGGATCG
ATCCGAACCCCAGAGTCCCGCTCAGAAGAACTCGTCAAGAAGGCGATAGAAGGCGATGCGCTGCGAATCG
GGAGCGGCGATACCGTAAAGCACGAGGAAGCGGTCAGCCCATTCGCCGCCAAGCTCTTCAGCAATATCAC
GGGTAGCCAACGCTATGTCCTGATAGCGGTCCGCCACACCCAGCCGGCCACAGTCGATGAATCCAGAAAA
GCGGCCATTTTCCACCATGATATTCGGCAAGCAGGCATCGCCATGTGTCACGACGAGATCCTCGCCGTCG
GGCATGCGCGCCTTGAGCCTGGCGAACAGTTCGGCTGGCGCGAGCCCCTGATGCTCTTCGTCCAGATCAT
CCTGATCGACAAGACCGGCTTCCATCCGAGTACGTGCTCGCTCGATGCGATGTTTCGCTTGGTGGTCGAA
TGGGCAGGTAGCCGGATCAAGCGTATGCAGCCGCCGCATTGCATCAGCCATGATGGATACTTTCTCGGCA
GGAGCAAGGTGAGATGACAGGAGATCCTGCCCCGGCACTTCGCCCAATAGCAGCCAGTCCCTTCCCGCTT
CAGTGACAACGTCGAGCACAGCTGCGCAAGGAACGCCCGTCGTGGCCAGCCACGATAGCCGCGCTGCCTC
GTCCTGGAGTTCATTCAGGGCACCGGACAGGTCGGTCTTGACAAAAAGAACCGGGCGCCCCTGCGCTGAC
AGCCGGAACACGGCGGCATCAGAGCAGCCGATTGTCTGTTGTGCCCAGTCATAGCCGAATAGCCTCTCCA
CCCAAGCGGCCGGAGAACCTGCGTGCAATCCATCTTGTTCAATCCCCATGGTCGATCGACAGATCTGCGA
AAGCTCGAGAGAGATAGATTTGTAGAGAGAGACTGGTGATTTCAGCGTGTCCTCTCCAAATGAAATGAAC
TTCCTTATATAGAGGAAGGGTCTTGCGAAGGATAGTGGGATTGTGCGTCATCCCTTACGTCAGTGGAGAT
ATCACATCAATCCACTTGCTTTGAAGACGTGGTTGGAACGTCTTCTTTTTCCACGATGCTCCTCGTGGGT
GGGGGTCCATCTTTGGGACCACTGTCGGCAGAGGCATCTTGAACGATAGCCTTTCCTTTATCGCAATGAT
GGCATTTGTAGGTGCCACCTTCCTTTTCTACTGTCCTTTTGATGAAGTGACAGATAGCTGGGCAATGGAA
TCCGAGGAGGTTTCCCGATATTACCCTTTGTTGAAAAGTCTCAATAGCCCTTTGGTCTTCTGAGACTGTA
TCTTTGATATTCTTGGAGTAGACGAGAGTGTCGTGCTCCACCATGTTCACATCAATCCACTTGCTTTGAA
GACGTGGTTGGAACGTCTTCTTTTTCCACGATGCTCCTCGTGGGTGGGGGTCCATCTTTGGGACCACTGT
CGGCAGAGGCATCTTGAACGATAGCCTTTCCTTTATCGCAATGATGGCATTTGTAGGTGCCACCTTCCTT
TTCTACTGTCCTTTTGATGAAGTGACAGATAGCTGGGCAATGGAATCCGAGGAGGTTTCCCGATATTACC
CTTTGTTGAAAAGTCTCAATAGCCCTTTGGTCTTCTGAGACTGTATCTTTGATATTCTTGGAGTAGACGA
GAGTGTCGTGCTCCACCATGTTGGCAAGCTGCTCTAGCCAATACGCAAACCGAATTCAGAAATAAATTCA
GCCTAATTCGGCGTTAATTCAGTACATTAAAAACGTCCGCAATGTGTTATTAAGTTGTCTAAGCGTCAAT
TTGTTTACACCACAATATATCCTGCCACCAGCCAGCCAACAGCTCCCCGACCGGCAGCTCGGCACAAAAT
CACCACTCGATACAGGCAGCCCATCAGTCCGGGACGGCGTCAGCGGGAGAGCCGTTGTAAGGCGGCAGAC
TTTGCTCATGTTACCGATGCTATTCGGAAGAACGGCAACTAAGCTGCCGGGTTTGAAACACGGATGATCT
CGCGGAGGGTAGCATGTTGATTGTAACGATGACAGAGCGTTGCTGCCTGTGATCAATTCGGGCACGAACC
CAGTGGACATAAGCCTGTTCGGTTCGTAAGCTGTAATGCAAGTAGCGTATGCGCTCACGCAACTGGTCCA
GAACCTTGACCGAACGCAGCGGTGGTAACGGCGCAGTGGCGGTTTTCATGGCTTGTTATGACTGTTTTTT
TGGGGTACAGTCTATGCCTCGGGCATCCAAGCAGCAAGCGCGTTACGCCGTGGGTCGATGTTTGATGTTA
TGGAGCAGCAACGATGTTACGCAGCAGGGCAGTCGCCCTAAAACAAAGTTAAACATCATGGGGGAAGCGG
TGATCGCCGAAGTATCGACTCAACTATCAGAGGTAGTTGGCGTCATCGAGCGCCATCTCGAACCGACGTT
GCTGGCCGTACATTTGTACGGCTCCGCAGTGGATGGCGGCCTGAAGCCACACAGTGATATTGATTTGCTG
GTTACGGTGACCGTAAGGCTTGATGAAACAACGCGGCGAGCTTTGATCAACGACCTTTTGGAAACTTCGG
CTTCCCCTGGAGAGAGCGAGATTCTCCGCGCTGTAGAAGTCACCATTGTTGTGCACGACGACATCATTCC
GTGGCGTTATCCAGCTAAGCGCGAACTGCAATTTGGAGAATGGCAGCGCAATGACATTCTTGCAGGTATC
TTCGAGCCAGCCACGATCGACATTGATCTGGCTATCTTGCTGACAAAAGCAAGAGAACATAGCGTTGCCT
TGGTAGGTCCAGCGGCGGAGGAACTCTTTGATCCGGTTCCTGAACAGGATCTATTTGAGGCGCTAAATGA
AACCTTAACGCTATGGAACTCGCCGCCCGACTGGGCTGGCGATGAGCGAAATGTAGTGCTTACGTTGTCC
CGCATTTGGTACAGCGCAGTAACCGGCAAAATCGCGCCGAAGGATGTCGCTGCCGACTGGGCAATGGAGC
GCCTGCCGGCCCAGTATCAGCCCGTCATACTTGAAGCTAGACAGGCTTATCTTGGACAAGAAGAAGATCG
CTTGGCCTCGCGCGCAGATCAGTTGGAAGAATTTGTCCACTACGTGAAAGGCGAGATCACCAAGGTAGTC
GGCAAATAATGTCTAGCTAGAAATTCGTTCAAGCCGACGCCGCTTCGCGGCGCGGCTTAACTCAAGCGTT
AGATGCACTAAGCACATAATTGCTCACAGCCAAACTATCAGGTCAAGTCTGCTTTTATTATTTTTAAGCG
TGCATAATAAGCCCTACACAAATTGGGAGATATATCATGCATGACCAAAATCCCTTAACGTGAGTTTTCG
TTCCACTGAGCGTCAGACCCCGTAGAAAAGATCAAAGGATCTTCTTGAGATCCTTTTTTTCTGCGCGTAA
TCTGCTGCTTGCAAACAAAAAAACCACCGCTACCAGCGGTGGTTTGTTTGCCGGATCAAGAGCTACCAAC
TCTTTTTCCGAAGGTAACTGGCTTCAGCAGAGCGCAGATACCAAATACTGTCCTTCTAGTGTAGCCGTAG
TTAGGCCACCACTTCAAGAACTCTGTAGCACCGCCTACATACCTCGCTCTGCTAATCCTGTTACCAGTGG
CTGCTGCCAGTGGCGATAAGTCGTGTCTTACCGGGTTGGACTCAAGACGATAGTTACCGGATAAGGCGCA
GCGGTCGGGCTGAACGGGGGGTTCGTGCACACAGCCCAGCTTGGAGCGAACGACCTACACCGAACTGAGA
TACCTACAGCGTGAGCTATGAGAAAGCGCCACGCTTCCCGAAGGGAGAAAGGCGGACAGGTATCCGGTAA
GCGGCAGGGTCGGAACAGGAGAGCGCACGAGGGAGCTTCCAGGGGGAAACGCCTGGTATCTTTATAGTCC
TGTCGGGTTTCGCCACCTCTGACTTGAGCGTCGATTTTTGTGATGCTCGTCAGGGGGGCGGAGCCTATGG
AAAAACGCCAGCAACGCGGCCTTTTTACGGTTCCTGGCCTTTTGCTGGCCTTTTGCTCACATGTTCTTTC
CTGCGTTATCCCCTGATTCTGTGGATAACCGTATTACCGCCTTTGAGTGAGCTGATACCGCTCGCCGCAG
CCGAACGACCGAGCGCAGCGAGTCAGTGAGCGAGGAAGCGGAAGAGCGCCTGATGCGGTATTTTCTCCTT
ACGCATCTGTGCGGTATTTCACACCGCATATGGTGCACTCTCAGTACAATCTGCTCTGATGCCGCATAGT
TAAGCCAGTATACACTCCGCTATCGCTACGTGACTGGGTCATGGCTGCGCCCCGACACCCGCCAACACCC
GCTGACGCGCCCTGACGGGCTTGTCTGCTCCCGGCATCCGCTTACAGACAAGCTGTGACCGTCTCCGGGA
GCTGCATGTGTCAGAGGTTTTCACCGTCATCACCGAAACGCGCGAGGCAGGGTGCCTTGATGTGGGCGCC
GGCGGTCGAGTGGCGACGGCGCGGCTTGTCCGCGCCCTGGTAGATTGCCTGGCCGTAGGCCAGCCATTTT
TGAGCGGCCAGCGGCCGCGATAGGCCGACGCGAAGCGGCGGGGCGTAGGGAGCGCAGCGACCGAAGGGTA
GGCGCTTTTTGCAGCTCTTCGGCTGTGCGCTGGCCAGACAGTTATGCACAGGCCAGGCGGGTTTTAAGAG
TTTTAATAAGTTTTAAAGAGTTTTAGGCGGAAAAATCGCCTTTTTTCTCTTTTATATCAGTCACTTACAT
GTGTGACCGGTTCCCAATGTACGGCTTTGGGTTCCCAATGTACGGGTTCCGGTTCCCAATGTACGGCTTT
GGGTTCCCAATGTACGTGCTATCCACAGGAAAGAGACCTTTTCGACCTTTTTCCCCTGCTAGGGCAATTT
GCCCTAGCATCTGCTCCGTACATTAGGAACCGGCGGATGCTTCGCCCTCGATCAGGTTGCGGTAGCGCAT
GACTAGGATCGGGCCAGCCTGCCCCGCCTCCTCCTTCAAATCGTACTCCGGCAGGTCATTTGACCCGATC
AGCTTGCGCACGGTGAAACAGAACTTCTTGAACTCTCCGGCGCTGCCACTGCGTTCGTAGATCGTCTTGA
ACAACCATCTGGCTTCTGCCTTGCCTGCGGCGCGGCGTGCCAGGCGGTAGAGAAAACGGCCGATGCCGGG
ATCGATCAAAAAGTAATCGGGGTGAACCGTCAGCACGTCCGGGTTCTTGCCTTCTGTGATCTCGCGGTAC
ATCCAATCAGCTAGCTCGATCTCGATGTACTCCGGCCGCCCGGTTTCGCTCTTTACGATCTTGTAGCGGC
TAATCAAGGCTTCACCCTCGGATACCGTCACCAGGCGGCCGTTCTTGGCCTTCTTCGTACGCTGCATGGC
AACGTGCGTGGTGTTTAACCGAATGCAGGTTTCTACCAGGTCGTCTTTCTGCTTTCCGCCATCGGCTCGC
CGGCAGAACTTGAGTACGTCCGCAACGTGTGGACGGAACACGCGGCCGGGCTTGTCTCCCTTCCCTTCCC
GGTATCGGTTCATGGATTCGGTTAGATGGGAAACCGCCATCAGTACCAGGTCGTAATCCCACACACTGGC
CATGCCGGCCGGCCCTGCGGAAACCTCTACGTGCCCGTCTGGAAGCTCGTAGCGGATCACCTCGCCAGCT
CGTCGGTCACGCTTCGACAGACGGAAAACGGCCACGTCCATGATGCTGCGACTATCGCGGGTGCCCACGT
CATAGAGCATCGGAACGAAAAAATCTGGTTGCTCGTCGCCCTTGGGCGGCTTCCTAATCGACGGCGCACC
GGCTGCCGGCGGTTGCCGGGATTCTTTGCGGATTCGATCAGCGGCCGCTTGCCACGATTCACCGGGGCGT
GCTTCTGCCTCGATGCGTTGCCGCTGGGCGGCCTGCGCGGCCTTCAACTTCTCCACCAGGTCATCACCCA
GCGCCGCGCCGATTTGTACCGGGCCGGATGGTTTGCGACCGCTCACGCCGATTCCTCGGGCTTGGGGGTT
CCAGTGCCATTGCAGGGCCGGCAGACAACCCAGCCGCTTACGCCTGGCCAACCGCCCGTTCCTCCACACA
TGGGGCATTCCACGGCGTCGGTGCCTGGTTGTTCTTGATTTTCCATGCCGCCTCCTTTAGCCGCTAAAAT
TCATCTACTCATTTATTCATTTGCTCATTTACTCTGGTAGCTGCGCGATGTATTCAGATAGCAGCTCGGT
AATGGTCTTGCCTTGGCGTACCGCGTACATCTTCAGCTTGGTGTGATCCTCCGCCGGCAACTGAAAGTTG
ACCCGCTTCATGGCTGGCGTGTCTGCCAGGCTGGCCAACGTTGCAGCCTTGCTGCTGCGTGCGCTCGGAC
GGCCGGCACTTAGCGTGTTTGTGCTTTTGCTCATTTTCTCTTTACCTCATTAACTCAAATGAGTTTTGAT
TTAATTTCAGCGGCCAGCGCCTGGACCTCGCGGGCAGCGTCGCCCTCGGGTTCTGATTCAAGAACGGTTG
TGCCGGCGGCGGCAGTGCCTGGGTAGCTCACGCGCTGCGTGATACGGGACTCAAGAATGGGCAGCTCGTA
CCCGGCCAGCGCCTCGGCAACCTCACCGCCGATGCGCGTGCCTTTGATCGCCCGCGACACGACAAAGGCC
GCTTGTAGCCTTCCATCCGTGACCTCAATGCGCTGCTTAACCAGCTCCACCAGGTCGGCGGTGGCCCATA
TGTCGTAAGGGCTTGGCTGCACCGGAATCAGCACGAAGTCGGCTGCCTTGATCGCGGACACAGCCAAGTC
CGCCGCCTGGGGCGCTCCGTCGATCACTACGAAGTCGCGCCGGCCGATGGCCTTCACGTCGCGGTCAATC
GTCGGGCGGTCGATGCCGACAACGGTTAGCGGTTGATCTTCCCGCACGGCCGCCCAATCGCGGGCACTGC
CCTGGGGATCGGAATCGACTAACAGAACATCGGCCCCGGCGAGTTGCAGGGCGCGGGCTAGATGGGTTGC
GATGGTCGTCTTGCCTGACCCGCCTTTCTGGTTAAGTACAGCGATAACCTTCATGCGTTCCCCTTGCGTA
TTTGTTTATTTACTCATCGCATCATATACGCAGCGACCGCATGACGCAAGCTGTTTTACTCAAATACACA
TCACCTTTTTAGACGGCGGCGCTCGGTTTCTTCAGCGGCCAAGCTGGCCGGCCAGGCCGCCAGCTTGGCA
TCAGACAAACCGGCCAGGATTTCATGCAGCCGCACGGTTGAGACGTGCGCGGGCGGCTCGAACACGTACC
CGGCCGCGATCATCTCCGCCTCGATCTCTTCGGTAATGAAAAACGGTTCGTCCTGGCCGTCCTGGTGCGG
TTTCATGCTTGTTCCTCTTGGCGTTCATTCTCGGCGGCCGCCAGGGCGTCGGCCTCGGTCAATGCGTCCT
CACGGAAGGCACCGCGCCGCCTGGCCTCGGTGGGCGTCACTTCCTCGCTGCGCTCAAGTGCGCGGTACAG
GGTCGAGCGATGCACGCCAAGCAGTGCAGCCGCCTCTTTCACGGTGCGGCCTTCCTGGTCGATCAGCTCG
CGGGCGTGCGCGATCTGTGCCGGGGTGAGGGTAGGGCGGGGGCCAAACTTCACGCCTCGGGCCTTGGCGG
CCTCGCGCCCGCTCCGGGTGCGGTCGATGATTAGGGAACGCTCGAACTCGGCAATGCCGGCGAACACGGT
CAACACCATGCGGCCGGCCGGCGTGGTGGTGTCGGCCCACGGCTCTGCCAGGCTACGCAGGCCCGCGCCG
GCCTCCTGGATGCGCTCGGCAATGTCCAGTAGGTCGCGGGTGCTGCGGGCCAGGCGGTCTAGCCTGGTCA
CTGTCACAACGTCGCCAGGGCGTAGGTGGTCAAGCATCCTGGCCAGCTCCGGGCGGTCGCGCCTGGTGCC
GGTGATCTTCTCGGAAAACAGCTTGGTGCAGCCGGCCGCGTGCAGTTCGGCCCGTTGGTTGGTCAAGTCC
TGGTCGTCGGTGCTGACGCGGGCATAGCCCAGCAGGCCAGCGGCGGCGCTCTTGTTCATGGCGTAATGTC
TCCGGTTCTAGTCGCAAGTATTCTACTTTATGCGACTAAAACACGCGACAAGAAAACGCCAGGAAAAGGG
CAGGGCGGCAGCCTGTCGCGTAACTTAGGACTTGTGCGACATGTCGTTTTCAGAAGACGGCTGCACTGAA
CGTCAGAAGCCGACTGCACTATAGCAGCGGAGGGGTTGGATCAAAGTACTTTGATCCCGAGGGGAACCCT
GTGGTTGGCATGCACATACAAATGGACGAACGGATAAACCT
