>Addgene plasmid #68670 | pMpGWB405 | addgene partial sequence | sequence record 128954 | ccdB-Fwd 5'-GCATGATGACCACCGATATG-3'
GGGGAATATAAATGTCAGGCTCCCTTATACACAGCCAGTCTGCAGGTCGACCATAGTGACTGGATATGTT
GTGTTTTACAGTATTATGTAGTCTGTTTTTTATGCAAAATCTAATTTAATATATTGATATTTATATCATT
TTACGTTTCTCGTTCAGCTTTCTTGTACAAAGTGGTGATAACCTANAGCTCGAATTTCCCCGATCGTTCA
AACATTTGGCAATAAAGTTTCTTAAGATTGAATCCTGTTGCCGGTCTTGCGATGATTATCATATAATTTC
TGTTGAATTACG
