>Addgene plasmid #68670 | pMpGWB405 | addgene partial sequence | sequence record 130286 | EXFP-internal-F 5'-ACGACGGCAACTACAAGACC-3'
GCTGGAGTACAACTACAACAGCCACAACGTCTATATCATGGCCGACAAGCAGAAGAACGGCATCAAGGTG
AACTTCAAGATCCGCCACAACATCGAGGACGGCAGCGTGCAGCTCGCCGACCACTACCAGCAGAACACCC
CCATCGGCGACGGCCCCGTGCTGCTGCCCGACAACCACTACCTGAGCTACCAGTCCGCCCTGAGCAAAGA
CCCCAACGAGAAGCGCGATCACATGGTCCTGCTGGAGTTCGTGACCGCCGCCGGGATCACTCTCGGCATG
GACGAGCTGTACAAGGCTGTTATCACAAGTTTGTACAAAAAAGCTGAACGAGAAACGTAAAATGATATAA
ATATCAATATATTAAATTAGATTTTGCATAAAAAACAGACTACATAATACTGTAAAACACAACATATCCA
GTCACTATGGCGG
