>Addgene plasmid #68670 | pMpGWB405 | addgene partial sequence | sequence record 131818 | EXFP-R 5'-GTCTTGTAGTTGCCGTCGTC-3'
CCTTCGGGCATGGCGGACTTGAAGAAGTCGTGCTGCTTCATGTGGTCGGGGTAGCGGGCGAAGCACATCA
GGCCGTAGCCGAAGGTGGTCACGAGGGTGGGCCAGGGCACGGGCAGCTTGCCGGTGGTGCAGATGAACTT
CAGGGTCAGCTTGCCGTAGGTGGCATCGCCCTCGCCCTCGCCGGACACGCTGAACTTGTGGCCGTTTACG
TCGCCGTCCAGCTCGACCAGGATGGGCACCACCCCGGTGAACAGCTCCTCGCCCTTGCTCACCATGCTCA
TTCTAGAGTCCCCCGTGTTCTCTCCAAATGAAATGAACTTCCTTATATAGAGGAAGGGTCTTGCGAAGGA
TAGTGGGATTGTGCGTCATCCCTTACGTCAGTGGAGATATCACATCAATCCACTTGCTTTGAAGACGTGG
TTGGAACGTCTTCTTTTTCCACGATGCTCCTCGTGGGTGGGGGTCCATCTTTGGGACCACTGTCGGCAGA
GGCATCTTCAACGATGGCCTTTCCTTTATCGCAATGATGGCATTTGTAGGAGCCACCTTCCTTTTCCACT
ATCTTCACAATAAAGTGACAGATAGCTGGGCAATGGAATCCGAGGAGGTTTCCGGATATTACCCTTTGTT
GAAAAGTCTCAATTGCCCTTTGGTCTTCTGAGACTGTATCTTT
